>Addgene plasmid #230566 | AiP20185 - pAAV-AiE3309m-minBG-SYFP2-WPRE3-BGHpA | addgene full sequence | sequence record 461959 | Addgene NGS Result
CCTGCAGGCAGCTGCGCGCTCGCTCGCTCACTGAGGCCGCCCGGGCGTCGGGCGACCTTTGGTCGCCCGG
CCTCAGTGAGCGAGCGAGCGCGCAGAGAGGGAGTGGCCAACTCCATCACTAGGGGTTCCTGCGGCCGCAC
GCGTCGTCAGGGACTTTTATGAAGAAAAACAGGCATTCTACTGAGAAAGTGACTGGGGGATGCTGCTGTT
TTATAGAGGGTGGGACAAGGAGACCGCTTTGAGAAGGTGACATTTGAGCAGACTCAAGTGGAGTCAGAGC
CAGCTGGGAGGCAGCAATGGCAAGGAGCCCGGAGTCCTGCCTGAGTGAGACAAGGGCTAAGAAGGATGGA
GCTGCAGAGTTGCTGGCACCAGATCACCCTGAGCCTTGTGGGTCATGCTAAAAGGCTCAGGCACTGACAT
GGCGCCTGACACACAGTAATTAATCGCATAACAAATAGTGGCTATTTATTTATTCATAGTGGGCAAATAT
CGTCATAAACCAGAATCATCCATCATCCCCATTGCGCTGGTACATAGCTGGAGTTCTCTGCATCAGCCCT
AGGATCCTAACATAGCTTAACACATTTGAAATGCTCACGAATATCACCAGCAAGTGTTTTCTGTGGTATG
TGATTATTCAGCCCGCCGGCGGAGCTCGGGCTGGGCATAAAAGTCAGGGCAGAGCCATCTATTGCTTACA
TTTGCTTCTGGGATCCAGATCTTTCGAAGCTAGCGCTACCGGTCGCCACCATGGTGAGCAAGGGCGAGGA
GCTGTTCACCGGGGTGGTGCCCATCCTGGTCGAGCTGGACGGCGACGTAAACGGCCACAAGTTCAGCGTG
TCCGGCGAGGGCGAGGGCGATGCCACCTACGGCAAGCTGACCCTGAAGCTGATCTGCACCACCGGCAAGC
TGCCCGTGCCCTGGCCCACCCTCGTGACCACCCTGGGCTACGGCGTGCAGTGCTTCGCCCGCTACCCCGA
CCACATGAAGCAGCACGACTTCTTCAAGTCCGCCATGCCCGAAGGCTACGTCCAGGAGCGCACCATCTTC
TTCAAGGACGACGGCAACTACAAGACCCGCGCCGAGGTGAAGTTCGAGGGCGACACCCTGGTGAACCGCA
TCGAGCTGAAGGGCATCGACTTCAAGGAGGACGGCAACATCCTGGGGCACAAGCTGGAGTACAACTACAA
CAGCCACAACGTCTATATCACCGCCGACAAGCAGAAGAACGGCATCAAGGCCAACTTCAAGATCCGCCAC
AACATCGAGGACGGCGGCGTGCAGCTCGCCGACCACTACCAGCAGAACACCCCCATCGGCGACGGCCCCG
TGCTGCTGCCCGACAACCACTACCTGAGCTACCAGTCCAAGCTGAGCAAAGACCCCAACGAGAAGCGCGA
TCACATGGTCCTGCTGGAGTTCGTGACCGCCGCCGGGATCACTCTCGGCATGGACGAGCTGTACAAGTAA
GTCGACGGCGCGCCGCGGCCGCGAATTCGATATCATAATCAACCTCTGGATTACAAAATTTGTGAAAGAT
TGACTGGTATTCTTAACTATGTTGCTCCTTTTACGCTATGTGGATACGCTGCTTTAATGCCTTTGTATCA
TGCTATTGCTTCCCGTATGGCTTTCATTTTCTCCTCCTTGTATAAATCCTGGTTAGTTCTTGCCACGGCG
GAACTCATCGCCGCCTGCCTTGCCCGCTGCTGGACAGGGGCTCGGCTGTTGGGCACTGACAATTCCGTGG
CTCGAGAGATCTTCGACTGTGCCTTCTAGTTGCCAGCCATCTGTTGTTTGCCCCTCCCCCGTGCCTTCCT
TGACCCTGGAAGGTGCCACTCCCACTGTCCTTTCCTAATAAAATGAGGAAATTGCATCGCATTGTCTGAG
TAGGTGTCATTCTATTCTGGGGGGTGGGGTGGGGCAGGACAGCAAGGGGGAGGATTGGGAAGACAATAGC
AGGCATGAGATCTCACGTGCGGACCGAGCGGCCGCAGGAACCCCTAGTGATGGAGTTGGCCACTCCCTCT
CTGCGCGCTCGCTCGCTCACTGAGGCCGGGCGACCAAAGGTCGCCCGACGCCCGGGCTTTGCCCGGGCGG
CCTCAGTGAGCGAGCGAGCGCGCAGCTGCCTGCAGGGGCGCCTGATGCGGTATTTTCTCCTTACGCATCT
GTGCGGTATTTCACACCGCATA
[95 nt withheld, positions 2193-2287]
T
[46 nt withheld, positions 2289-2334]
C
[141 nt withheld, positions 2336-2476]
CCTTTGACGTTGGAGTCCACGTTCTTT
[37 nt withheld, positions 2504-2540]
ACTCTATCTCGGGCTATTCTTTTGATTTATAAGGGATTTTGCCGATTTCGGTCTATTGGTTAAAAAATGA
GCTGATTTAACAAAAATTTAACGCGAATTTTAACAAAATATTAACGTTTACAATTTTATGGTGCACTCTC
AGTACAATCTGCTCTGATGCCGCATAGTTAAGCCAGCCCCGACACCCGCCAACACCCGCTGACGCGCCCT
GACGGGCTTGTCTGCTCCCGGCATCCGCTTACAGACAAGCTGTGACCGTCTCCGGGAGCTGCATGTGTCA
GAGGTTTTCACCGTCATCACCGAAACGCGCGAGACGAAAGGGCCTCGTGATACGCCTATTTTTATAGGTT
AATGTCATGATAATAATGGTTTCTTAGACGTCAGGTGGCACTTTTCGGGGAAATGTGCGCGGAACCCCTA
TTTGTTTATTTTTCTAAATACATTCAAATATGTATCCGCTCATGAGACAATAACCCTGATAAATGCTTCA
ATAATATTGAAAAAGGAAGAGTATGAGTATTCAACATTTCCGTGTCGCCCTTATTCCCTTTTTTGCGGCA
TTTTGCCTTCCTGTTTTTGCTCACCCAGAAACGCTGGTGAAAGTAAAAGATGCTGAAGATCAGTTGGGTG
CACGAGTGGGTTACATCGAACTGGATCTCAACAGCGGTAAGATCCTTGAGAGTTTTCGCCCCGAAGAACG
TTTTCCAATGATGAGCACTTTTAAAGTTCTGCTATGTGGCGCGGTATTATCCCGTATTGACGCCGGGCAA
GAGCAACTCGGTCGCCGCATACACTATTCTCAGAATGACTTGGTTGAGTACTCACCAGTCACAGAAAAGC
ATCTTACGGATGGCATGACAGTAAGAGAATTATGCAGTGCTGCCATAACCATGAGTGATAACACTGCGGC
CAACTTACTTCTGACAACGATCGGAGGACCGAAGGAGCTAACCGCTTTTTTGCACAACATGGGGGATCAT
GTAACTCGCCTTGATCGTTGGGAACCGGAGCTGAATGAAGCCATACCAAACGACGAGCGTGACACCACGA
TGCCTGTAGCAATGGCAACAACGTTGCGCAAACTATTAACTGGCGAACTACTTACTCTAGCTTCCCGGCA
ACAATTAATAGACTGGATGGAGGCGGATAAAGTTGCAGGACCACTTCTGCGCTCGGCCCTTCCGGCTGGC
TGGTTTATTGCTGATAAATCTGGAGCCGGTGAGCGTGGGTCTCGCGGTATCATTGCAGCACTGGGGCCAG
ATGGTAAGCCCTCCCGTATCGTAGTTATCTACACGACGGGGAGTCAGGCAACTATGGATGAACGAAATAG
ACAGATCGCTGAGATAGGTGCCTCACTGATTAAGCATTGGTAACTGTCAGACCAAGTTTACTCATATATA
CTTTAGATTGATTTAAAACTTCATTTTTAATTTAAAAGGATCTAGGTGAAGATCCTTTTTGATAATCTCA
TGACCAAAATCCCTTAACGTGAGTTTTCGTTCCACTGAGCGTCAGACCCCGTAGAAAAGATCAAAGGATC
TTCTTGAGATCCTTTTTTTCTGCGCGTAATCTGCTGCTTGCAAACAAAAAAACCACCGCTACCAGCGGTG
GTTTGTTTGCCGGATCAAGAGCTACCAACTCTTTTTCCGAAGGTAACTGGCTTCAGCAGAGCGCAGATAC
CAAATACTGTTCTTCTAGTGTAGCCGTAGTTAGGCCACCACTTCAAGAACTCTGTAGCACCGCCTACATA
CCTCGCTCTGCTAATCCTGTTACCAGTGGCTGCTGCCAGTGGCGATAAGTCGTGTCTTACCGGGTTGGAC
TCAAGACGATAGTTACCGGATAAGGCGCAGCGGTCGGGCTGAACGGGGGGTTCGTGCACACAGCCCAGCT
TGGAGCGAACGACCTACACCGAACTGAGATACCTACAGCGTGAGCTATGAGAAAGCGCCACGCTTCCCGA
AGGGAGAAAGGCGGACAGGTATCCGGTAAGCGGCAGGGTCGGAACAGGAGAGCGCACGAGGGAGCTTCCA
GGGGGAAACGCCTGGTATCTTTATAGTCCTGTCGGGTTTCGCCACCTCTGACTTGAGCGTCGATTTTTGT
GATGCTCGTCAGGGGGGCGGAGCCTATGGAAAAACGCCAGCAACGCGGCCTTTTTACGGTTCCTGGCCTT
TTGCTGGCCTTTTGCTCACATGT
Features (pLannotate 1.2.2; 14 found; start..end, strand, type, name):
     12..39      +  repeat_region  AAV2 ITR (fragment): inverted terminal repeat of adeno-associated virus serotype 2 inverted
     68..95      +  repeat_region  AAV2 ITR (fragment): inverted terminal repeat of adeno-associated virus serotype 2 inverted
    751..1467    +  CDS            SYFP2: SYFP2 is a basic (constitutively fluorescent) yellow fluorescent protein published in 2006, derived from Aequorea victoria. It is reported to be a very rapidly-maturing monomer with moderate acid sensitivity.
   1507..1664    +  misc_feature   WPRE (fragment): woodchuck hepatitis virus posttranscriptional regulatory element
   1670..1750    +  misc_feature   WPRE (fragment): woodchuck hepatitis virus posttranscriptional regulatory element
   1767..1878    +  polyA_signal   bGH poly(A) signal: bovine growth hormone polyadenylation signal
   1996..2136    +  repeat_region  AAV2 ITR: inverted terminal repeat of adeno-associated virus serotype 2 inverted
   2141..2192    -  misc_feature   bom (fragment): basis of mobility region from pBR322
   2211..2666    +  rep_origin     f1 ori (sequence partly withheld): f1 bacteriophage origin of replication; arrow indicates direction of (+) strand synthesis
   2667..2716    -  misc_feature   bom (fragment): basis of mobility region from pBR322
   2818..2853    -  CDS            rop (fragment): Rop protein, which maintains plasmids at low copy number; rop
   2948..3052    +  promoter       AmpR promoter: bla
   3053..3913    +  CDS            AmpR: β-lactamase; bla; confers resistance to ampicillin, carbenicillin, and related antibiotics
   4084..4672    +  rep_origin     ori: high-copy-number ColE1/pMB1/pBR322/pUC origin of replication
