[The description below was written by a language model from this plasmid's Addgene catalogue record and pLannotate feature annotations shown in this document.]
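Description:
AiP20185 - pAAV-AiE3309m-minBG-SYFP2-WPRE3-BGHpA is an AAV transfer plasmid built on a pAAV2 backbone, about 4.7 kb in the sequenced record, intended for packaging a reporter genome into recombinant adeno-associated virus for delivery to brain tissue. In bacteria it is maintained as a high-copy plasmid through a ColE1/pUC-type origin and selected with ampicillin via the bla gene and its native promoter. An f1 phage origin is also present, along with small remnants of pBR322 bom and rop sequences. The annotation finds one complete AAV2 inverted terminal repeat downstream of the cassette and only short ITR fragments at the upstream end, which may reflect the difficulty of sequencing and annotating these repeats rather than a true truncation.

Between the ITRs lies a compact enhancer-reporter cassette. According to the name and catalogue fields, the AiE3309m enhancer sits upstream of a minimal beta-globin promoter (minBG). These two elements are not annotated in the feature table but presumably occupy the unannotated stretch preceding the coding sequence. A minimal promoter has little activity by itself, so expression depends on the enhancer, which is designed to restrict transgene expression to specific populations of brain cells. The record does not say which populations. The payload is SYFP2, a rapidly maturing monomeric yellow fluorescent protein derived from Aequorea victoria. It is followed by WPRE3, a shortened woodchuck hepatitis virus posttranscriptional element (detected as two WPRE fragments) that boosts transcript stability and expression, and by the bovine growth hormone polyadenylation signal. The construct belongs to a collection of enhancer AAVs for genetic access to cortical cell types, where fluorescent labelling is used to reveal the enhancer's cell-type specificity.
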