Addgene plasmid #230566: AiP20185 - pAAV-AiE3309m-minBG-SYFP2-WPRE3-BGHpA
Purpose: AiE3309m is an enhancer sequence, designed to drive AAV-mediated transgene expression in specific populations of brain cells
Depositing lab: Allen Institute for Brain Science & Bosiljka Tasic. Depositing organization: Allen Institute. Publication: A suite of enhancer AAVs and transgenic mouse lines for genetic access to cortical cell types. Ben-Simon Y, Hooper M, Narayan S, Daigle TL, Dwivedi D, Way SW, Oster A, Stafford DA, Mich JK, Taormina MJ, Martinez RA, Opitz-Araya X, Roth JR, Alexander JR, Allen S, Amster A, Arbuckle J, Ayala A, Baker PM, Bakken TE, Barcelli T, Barta S, Bendrick J, Bertagnolli D, Bielstein C, Bishwakarma P, Bowlus J, Boyer G, Brouner K, Casian B, Casper T, Chakka AB, Chakrabarty R, Chance RK, Chavan S, Clark M, Colbert K, Collman F, Daniel S, Departee M, DiValentin P, Donadio N, Dotson N, Egdorf T, Fliss T, Gabitto M, Garcia J, Gary A, Gasperini M, Gloe J, Goldy J, Gore BB, Graybuck L, Greisman N, Haeseleer F, Halterman C, Haradon Z, Hastings SD, Helback O, Ho W, Hockemeyer D, Huang C, Huff S, Hunker A, Johansen N, Jones D, Juneau Z, Kalmbach B, Kannan M, Khem S, Kussick E, Kutsal R, Larsen R, Lee C, Lee AY, Leibly M, Lenz GH, Li S, Liang E, Lusk N, Madigan Z, Malloy J, Malone J, McCue R, Melchor J, Mollenkopf T, Moosman S, Morin E, Newman D, Ng L, Ngo K, Omstead V, Otto S, Oyama A, Pena N, Pham T, Phillips E, Pom CA, Potekhina L, Ransford S, Ray PL, Rette D, Reynoldson C, Rimorin C, Rocha D, Ruiz A, Sanchez REA, Sawyer L, Sedeno-Cortes A, Sevigny JP, Shapovalova N, Shepard N, Shulga L, Sigler AR, Siverts L, Soliman S, Somasundaram S, Staats B, Stewart K, Szelenyi E, Tieu M, Trader C, Tran A, van Velthoven CTJ, Walker M, Wang Y, Weed N, Wirthlin M, Wood T, Wynalda B, Yao Z, Zhou T, Ariza J, Dee N, Reding M, Ronellenfitch K, Mufti S, Sunkin SM, Smith KA, Esposito L, Waters J, Thyagarajan B, Yao S, Lein ES, Zeng H, Levi BP, Ngai J, Ting JT, Tasic B. Cell. 2025 May 16:S0092-8674(25)00513-6. doi: 10.1016/j.cell.2025.05.002. PubMed 40403729.
Backbone
  Vector backbone: pAAV2
  Vector type: AAV
Growth in bacteria
  Bacterial resistance: Ampicillin, 100 μg/mL
  Growth temperature: 37°C
  Growth strain: NEB Stable
  Copy number: High Copy
Gene/Insert
  Gene/Insert name: SYFP2
  Species: Synthetic
  Promoter: minBG
  Cloning method: Gibson Cloning
Terms and licenses: Academic/Nonprofit Terms; Industry Terms: Not Available to Industry
How to cite: AiP20185 - pAAV-AiE3309m-minBG-SYFP2-WPRE3-BGHpA was a gift from Allen Institute for Brain Science & Bosiljka Tasic (Addgene plasmid # 230566 ; http://n2t.net/addgene:230566 ; RRID:Addgene_230566)
